Addgene plasmid #141860: TFORF1651
Purpose: Lentiviral vector for overexpressing transcription factor ORFs with unique 24-bp barcodes. Barcodes facilitate identification of transcription factors in pooled screens.
Depositing lab: Feng Zhang. Depositing organization: Broad Institute. Publication: A transcription factor atlas of directed differentiation. Joung J, Ma S, Tay T, Geiger-Schuller KR, Kirchgatterer PC, Verdine VK, Guo B, Arias-Garcia MA, Allen WE, Singh A, Kuksenko O, Abudayyeh OO, Gootenberg JS, Fu Z, Macrae RK, Buenrostro JD, Regev A, Zhang F. Cell. 2023 Jan 5;186(1):209-229.e26. doi: 10.1016/j.cell.2022.11.026. PubMed 36608654.
Backbone
  Vector backbone: pLX_TRC317
  Backbone manufacturer: Broad Institute Genetic Perturbation Platform
  Backbone size w/o insert (bp): 8264
  Vector type: Mammalian Expression, Lentiviral
  Selectable markers: Puromycin
Growth in bacteria
  Bacterial resistance: Ampicillin, 100 μg/mL
  Growth temperature: 37°C
  Growth strain: NEB Stable
  Copy number: High Copy
Gene/Insert
  Gene/Insert name: ZSCAN5B
  Species: H. sapiens (human)
  Insert size (bp): 1589
  Entrez Gene: ZSCAN5B (a.k.a. ZNF495B)
  Promoter: EF1a
  Cloning method: Unknown
  Sequencing primers: 5′ GGGTGGAGACTGAAGTTAGGCCAG; 3′ CACATAGCGTAAAAGGAGCAACATAG
Terms and licenses: Academic/Nonprofit Terms; Industry Terms: Not Available to Industry
Depositor comments: NM_001080456,XM_006723189,ENST00000586855,ENST00000358992 . The transcription factor ORF portion of this plasmid was synthesized by Genewiz. Please test multiple small colonies in case of plasmid recombination. To make this collection available in a timely manner, a portion of this collection was not fully sequenced by Addgene. If an Addgene verified full plasmid sequence is not available, please contact us prior to placing an order to request the full sequence.
How to cite: TFORF1651 was a gift from Feng Zhang (Addgene plasmid # 141860 ; http://n2t.net/addgene:141860 ; RRID:Addgene_141860)
