[The description below was written by a language model from this plasmid's Addgene catalogue record and pLannotate feature annotations shown in this document.]
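Description:
TFORF1651 is a third-generation-style, self-inactivating lentiviral expression plasmid built on the pLX_TRC317 backbone and carrying the human zinc finger and SCAN domain transcription factor ZSCAN5B (also known as ZNF495B). It belongs to a barcoded transcription factor ORF collection in which each ORF is paired with a unique 24-bp barcode, so the factor delivered to a cell can be identified by sequencing in pooled overexpression screens, such as those for directed differentiation. In bacteria the plasmid is maintained at high copy through a ColE1/pUC-type origin and selected with ampicillin via β-lactamase. An f1 origin and remnants of a lac/lacZα cloning region flanked by T7 and T3 promoters are also present in the backbone. The depositor notes that the plasmid may recombine during propagation.

The viral genome is transcribed from an RSV promoter fused to a truncated HIV-1 5' LTR, followed by the Ψ packaging signal with a partial gag sequence, and the RRE for Rev-dependent nuclear export. It ends in a ΔU3 3' LTR, which inactivates LTR promoter activity after integration, with an SV40 polyadenylation signal downstream. Within this unit, an SV40 early promoter/origin drives puromycin N-acetyltransferase for selection of transduced mammalian cells. This is followed by a cPPT/CTS element, which aids nuclear import of the viral genome. The EF-1α promoter then drives constitutive ZSCAN5B expression, and a WPRE downstream enhances transcript stability and expression. The annotation software matches only part of the stated 1,589-bp insert to ZSCAN5B, and the barcode is not annotated as a feature. It presumably lies between the ORF and the WPRE, where a short U6-promoter-like fragment is also detected.
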