Features (pLannotate 1.2.2; 31 found; start..end, strand, type, name):
      1..227     +  promoter       RSV promoter: Rous sarcoma virus enhancer/promoter
    228..408     +  LTR            5' LTR (truncated): truncated 5' long terminal repeat (LTR) from HIV-1
    455..580     +  misc_feature   HIV-1 Ψ: packaging signal of human immunodeficiency virus type 1
    564..927     +  CDS            HIV-1 gag (fragment): gag protein from human immunodeficiency virus 1; gag
   1073..1306    +  misc_feature   RRE: The Rev response element (RRE) of HIV-1 allows for Rev-dependent mRNA export from the nucleus to the cytoplasm.
   1683..1709    +  CDS            Rev (fragment): human immunodeficiency virus 1 (HIV-1) Rev protein; rev; enhances nuclear export of unspliced and incompletely spliced viral mRNAs
   1716..1739    +  promoter       SV40 promoter (fragment): SV40 early promoter
   1740..1811    +  promoter       SV40 promoter (fragment): SV40 enhancer and early promoter
   1835..1970    +  rep_origin     SV40 ori: SV40 origin of replication
   2016..2612    +  CDS            PuroR (fragment): puromycin N-acetyltransferase; pac from Streptomyces; confers resistance to puromycin
   2661..2778    +  misc_feature   cPPT/CTS: central polypurine tract and central termination sequence of HIV-1
   2843..2909    +  CDS            small t antigen (fragment): SV40 (simian virus 40) small t antigen
   2916..4094    +  promoter       EF-1α promoter: strong constitutive promoter for human elongation factor EF-1α
   4111..5253    +  CDS            ZSCAN5B (fragment): ZSA5B_HUMAN - Experimental evidence at protein level: Swiss-Prot protein existence level 1. May be involved in transcriptional regulation. From Homo sapiens (Human).
   5611..5664    +  promoter       U6 promoter (fragment): RNA polymerase III promoter for human U6 snRNA
   5706..6294    +  misc_feature   WPRE: woodchuck hepatitis virus posttranscriptional regulatory element
   6345..6364    +  misc_feature   cPPT/CTS (fragment): central polypurine tract and central termination sequence of HIV-1
   6366..6599    +  LTR            3' LTR (ΔU3): self-inactivating 3' long terminal repeat (LTR) from HIV-1
   6677..6798    +  polyA_signal   SV40 poly(A) signal: SV40 polyadenylation signal
   6838..6973    +  rep_origin     SV40 ori: SV40 origin of replication
   6994..7012    -  promoter       T7 promoter: promoter for bacteriophage T7 RNA polymerase
   7020..7175    +  CDS            lacZα (fragment): LacZα fragment of β-galactosidase; lacZ fragment
   7180..7608    +  rep_origin     f1 ori (sequence partly withheld): f1 bacteriophage origin of replication; arrow indicates direction of (+) strand synthesis
   7661..7765    +  promoter       AmpR promoter: bla
   7766..8626    +  CDS            AmpR: β-lactamase; bla; confers resistance to ampicillin, carbenicillin, and related antibiotics
   8797..9385    +  rep_origin     ori: high-copy-number ColE1/pMB1/pBR322/pUC origin of replication
   9568..9660    +  CDS            lacI (fragment): lac repressor; lacI; The lac repressor binds to the lac operator to inhibit transcription in E. coli. This inhibition can be relieved by adding lactose or isopropyl-β-D-thiogalactopyranoside (IPTG).
   9673..9694    +  protein_bind   CAP binding site: CAP binding activates transcription in the presence of cAMP. E. coli catabolite activator protein
   9709..9739    +  promoter       lac promoter: promoter for the E. coli lac operon
   9747..9763    +  protein_bind   lac operator: The lac repressor binds to the lac operator to inhibit transcription in E. coli. This inhibition can be relieved by adding lactose or isopropyl-β-D-thiogalactopyranoside (IPTG). lac repressor encoded by lacI
   9808..9826    +  promoter       T3 promoter: promoter for bacteriophage T3 RNA polymerase
>Addgene plasmid #141860 | TFORF1651 | addgene full sequence | sequence record 389796 | Addgene NGS Result
TGTAGTCTTATGCAATACTCTTGTAGTCTTGCAACATGGTAACGATGAGTTAGCAACATGCCTTACAAGG
AGAGAAAAAGCACCGTGCATGCCGATTGGTGGAAGTAAGGTGGTACGATCGTGCCTTATTAGGAAGGCAA
CAGACGGGTCTGACATGGATTGGACGAACCACTGAATTGCCGCATTGCAGAGATATTGTATTTAAGTGCC
TAGCTCGATACATAAACGGGTCTCTCTGGTTAGACCAGATCTGAGCCTGGGAGCTCTCTGGCTAACTAGG
GAACCCACTGCTTAAGCCTCAATAAAGCTTGCCTTGAGTGCTTCAAGTAGTGTGTGCCCGTCTGTTGTGT
GACTCTGGTAACTAGAGATCCCTCAGACCCTTTTAGTCAGTGTGGAAAATCTCTAGCAGTGGCGCCCGAA
CAGGGACTTGAAAGCGAAAGGGAAACCAGAGGAGCTCTCTCGACGCAGGACTCGGCTTGCTGAAGCGCGC
ACGGCAAGAGGCGAGGGGCGGCGACTGGTGAGTACGCCAAAAATTTTGACTAGCGGAGGCTAGAAGGAGA
GAGATGGGTGCGAGAGCGTCAGTATTAAGCGGGGGAGAATTAGATCGCGATGGGAAAAAATTCGGTTAAG
GCCAGGGGGAAAGAAAAAATATAAATTAAAACATATAGTATGGGCAAGCAGGGAGCTAGAACGATTCGCA
GTTAATCCTGGCCTGTTAGAAACATCAGAAGGCTGTAGACAAATACTGGGACAGCTACAACCATCCCTTC
AGACAGGATCAGAAGAACTTAGATCATTATATAATACAGTAGCAACCCTCTATTGTGTGCATCAAAGGAT
AGAGATAAAAGACACCAAGGAAGCTTTAGACAAGATAGAGGAAGAGCAAAACAAAAGTAAGACCACCGCA
CAGCAAGCGGCCGCTGATCTTCAGACCTGGAGGAGGAGATATGAGGGACAATTGGAGAAGTGAATTATAT
AAATATAAAGTAGTAAAAATTGAACCATTAGGAGTAGCACCCACCAAGGCAAAGAGAAGAGTGGTGCAGA
GAGAAAAAAGAGCAGTGGGAATAGGAGCTTTGTTCCTTGGGTTCTTGGGAGCAGCAGGAAGCACTATGGG
CGCAGCGTCAATGACGCTGACGGTACAGGCCAGACAATTATTGTCTGGTATAGTGCAGCAGCAGAACAAT
TTGCTGAGGGCTATTGAGGCGCAACAGCATCTGTTGCAACTCACAGTCTGGGGCATCAAGCAGCTCCAGG
CAAGAATCCTGGCTGTGGAAAGATACCTAAAGGATCAACAGCTCCTGGGGATTTGGGGTTGCTCTGGAAA
ACTCATTTGCACCACTGCTGTGCCTTGGAATGCTAGTTGGAGTAATAAATCTCTGGAACAGATTTGGAAT
CACACGACCTGGATGGAGTGGGACAGAGAAATTAACAATTACACAAGCTTAATACACTCCTTAATTGAAG
AATCGCAAAACCAGCAAGAAAAGAATGAACAAGAATTATTGGAATTAGATAAATGGGCAAGTTTGTGGAA
TTGGTTTAACATAACAAATTGGCTGTGGTATATAAAATTATTCATAATGATAGTAGGAGGCTTGGTAGGT
TTAAGAATAGTTTTTGCTGTACTTTCTATAGTGAATAGAGTTAGGCAGGGATATTCACCATTATCGTTTC
AGACCCACCTCCCAACCCCGAGGGGACCCATGCATTGCATCTCAATTAGTCAGCAACCAGGTGTGGAAAG
TCCCCAGGCTCCCCAGCAGGCAGAAGTATGCAAAGCATGCGTCTCAATTAGTCAGCAACCATAGTCCCGC
CCCTAACTCCGCCCATCCCGCCCCTAACTCCGCCCAGTTCCGCCCATTCTCCGCCCCATGGCTGACTAAT
TTTTTTTATTTATGCAGAGGCCGAGGCCGCCTCGGCCTCTGAGCTATTCCAGAAGTAGTGAGGAGGCTTT
TTTGGAGGCCTAGGCTTTTGCAAAAAGCTTTCTAGAGGTACCACCGGAGCTTACCATGACCGAGTACAAG
CCCACGGTGCGCCTCGCCACCCGCGACGACGTCCCCAGGGCCGTACGCACCCTCGCCGCCGCGTTCGCCG
ACTACCCCGCCACGCGCCACACCGTCGATCCGGACCGCCACATCGAGCGGGTCACCGAGCTGCAAGAACT
CTTCCTCACGCGCGTCGGGCTCGACATCGGCAAGGTGTGGGTCGCGGACGACGGCGCCGCCGTGGCGGTC
TGGACCACGCCGGAGAGCGTCGAAGCGGGGGCGGTGTTCGCCGAGATCGGCCCGCGCATGGCCGAGTTGA
GCGGTTCCCGGCTGGCCGCGCAGCAACAGATGGAAGGCCTCCTGGCGCCGCACCGGCCCAAGGAGCCCGC
GTGGTTCCTGGCCACCGTCGGCGTCTCGCCCGACCACCAGGGCAAGGGTCTGGGCAGCGCCGTCGTGCTC
CCCGGAGTGGAGGCGGCCGAGCGCGCCGGGGTGCCCGCCTTCCTGGAGACCTCCGCGCCCCGCAACCTCC
CCTTCTACGAGCGGCTCGGCTTCACCGTCACCGCCGACGTCGAGGTGCCCGAAGGACCGCGCACCTGGTG
CATGACCCGCAAGCCCGGTGCCAGTTAACGAATTCTAGATCTTGAGACAAATGGCAGTATTCATCCACAA
TTTTAAAAGAAAAGGGGGGATTGGGGGGTACAGTGCAGGGGAAAGAATAGTAGACATAATAGCAACAGAC
ATACAAACTAAAGAATTACAAAAACAAATTACAAAAATTCAAAATTTTCGGGTTTATTACAGGGACAGCA
GAGATCCACTTTGGCGCCGGCTCGAGGCCTGCAGGTGCAAAGATGGATAAAGTTTTAAACAGAGAGGAAT
CTTTGCAGCTAATGGACCTTCTAGGTCTTGAAAGGAGTGGGAATTGGCTCCGGTGCCCGTCAGTGGGCAG
AGCGCACATCGCCCACAGTCCCCGAGAAGTTGGGGGGAGGGGTCGGCAATTGAACCGGTGCCTAGAGAAG
GTGGCGCGGGGTAAACTGGGAAAGTGATGTCGTGTACTGGCTCCGCCTTTTTCCCGAGGGTGGGGGAGAA
CCGTATATAAGTGCAGTAGTCGCCGTGAACGTTCTTTTTCGCAACGGGTTTGCCGCCAGAACACAGGTAA
GTGCCGTGTGTGGTTCCCGCGGGCCTGGCCTCTTTACGGGTTATGGCCCTTGCGTGCCTTGAATTACTTC
CACCTGGCTGCAGTACGTGATTCTTGATCCCGAGCTTCGGGTTGGAAGTGGGTGGGAGAGTTCGAGGCCT
TGCGCTTAAGGAGCCCCTTCGCCTCGTGCTTGAGTTGAGGCCTGGCCTGGGCGCTGGGGCCGCCGCGTGC
GAATCTGGTGGCACCTTCGCGCCTGTCTCGCTGCTTTCGATAAGTCTCTAGCCATTTAAAATTTTTGATG
ACCTGCTGCGACGCTTTTTTTCTGGCAAGATAGTCTTGTAAATGCGGGCCAAGATCTGCACACTGGTATT
TCGGTTTTTGGGGCCGCGGGCGGCGACGGGGCCCGTGCGTCCCAGCGCACATGTTCGGCGAGGCGGGGCC
TGCGAGCGCGGCCACCGAGAATCGGACGGGGGTAGTCTCAAGCTGGCCGGCCTGCTCTGGTGCCTGGCCT
CGCGCCGCCGTGTATCGCCCCGCCCTGGGCGGCAAGGCTGGCCCGGTCGGCACCAGTTGCGTGAGCGGAA
AGATGGCCGCTTCCCGGCCCTGCTGCAGGGAGCTCAAAATGGAGGACGCGGCGCTCGGGAGAGCGGGCGG
GTGAGTCACCCACACAAAGGAAAAGGGCCTTTCCGTCCTCAGCCGTCGCTTCATGTGACTCCACGGAGTA
CCGGGCGCCGTCCAGGCACCTCGATTAGTTCTCGAGCTTTTGGAGTACGTCGTCTTTAGGTTGGGGGGAG
GGGTTTTATGCGATGGAGTTTCCCCACACTGAGTGGGTGGAGACTGAAGTTAGGCCAGCTTGGCACTTGA
TGTAATTCTCCTTGGAATTTGCCCTTTTTGAGTTTGGATCTTGGTTCATTCTCAAGCCTCAGACAGTGGT
TCAAAGTTTTTTTCTTCCATTTCAGGTGTCGTGAGGCTAGCACCGCCACCATGGCTGCAAATTGGACACT
CTCATGGGGTCAGGGAGGACCCTGCAACAGCCCTGGGTCAGACACTCCACGGTCTGTGGCGTCCCCAGAA
ACTCAACTTGGAAATCACGACAGGAACCCTGAGACTTGGCACATGAATTTCAGGATGTTCAGCTGCCCAG
AGGAGTCGGACCCCATCCAGGCTCTGAGGAAACTCACTGAGCTGTGCCATCTGTGGCTGAGGCCCGACCT
CCACACCAAAGAGCAGATCCTGGACATGCTGGTGATGGAGCAGTTCATGATCTCCATGCCCCAGGAGCTC
CAGGTCTTAGTCAAGGTGAACGGTGTGCAGAGCTGCAAAGACCTGGAGGACCTGCTACGAAATAACAGAA
GACCCAAGAAATGGTCTATAGTCAACTTGCTCGGCAAAGAATATCTTATGCTGAACTCAGATGTCGAGAT
GGCTGAAGCCCCCGCCAGTGTCAGAGATGATCCGAGAGACGTGTCCAGCCAGTGGGCCTCCTCTGTGAAC
CAGATGCATCCGGGGACAGGCCAGGCCCGCCGAGAGCAGCAGATCCTGCCCAGGGTCGCTGCACTGTCCA
GGAGGCAGGGAGAGGACTTTCTGCTACACAAGAGTATTGACGTAACAGGTGACCCAAACTCTCCGAGACC
CAAGCAGACCTTGGAGAAGGATCTGAAGGAAAACAGGGAAGAGAACCCAGGACTGTCATCCCCAGAGCCT
CAGCTTCCAAAGAGTCCCAATCTGGTGAGAGCAAAGGAGGGGAAGGAACCCCAGAAAAGAGCCTCTGTGG
AAAATGTGGATGCTGACACACCTTCTGCCTGCGTTGTGGAGAGAGAAGCTTTGACTCACAGCGGGAACAG
AGGAGATGCTCTGAATCTGAGCAGTCCCAAAAGAAGCAAACCAGATGCCTCCTCCATTTCCCAAGAAGAG
CCTCAAGGAGAAGCCACACCTGTGGGCAACAGAGAATCCCCAGGACAAGCTGAGATCAATCCAGTTCATT
CCCCAGGCCCTGCGGGCCCGGTCAGTCACCCAGATGGCCAAGAAGCCAAGGCCCTGCCGCCCTTTGCATG
TGACGTGTGCAATAAATCATTTAAGTATTTTTCCCAGCTAAGCATCCACAGGAGGTCACACACAGGAGAC
AGACCCTTTCAATGTGATCTCTGTCGGAAGCGCTTCTTGCAGCCCTCAGACCTCCGAGTTCACCAGCGAG
TCCACACTGGCGAGAGGCCCTACATGTGTGACGTCTGCCAAAAGCGGTTCGCCCACGAGTCCACCTTACA
GGGCCACAAGAGGATCCACACCGGGGAGAGGCCGTTTAAATGTAAATACTGCAGCAAAGTTTTCAGCCAC
AAGGGGAACCTGAACGTTCACCAGCGCACCCACTCCGGAGAGAAGCCCTACAAATGTCCCACCTGTCAAA
AGGCCTTCCGTCAGCTGGGGACATTCAAGCGTCACCTGAAAACACACCGGGAAACCACCTCCCAGTAGTA
ATGAACTAGTCCGTAACTTGAAAGTATTTCGATTTCTTGGCTTTATATATCTTGTGGAAAGGACGATTTA
CGCACGCGCACAAGCGAGTGACGCGTTAAGTCGACAATCAACCTCTGGATTACAAAATTTGTGAAAGATT
GACTGGTATTCTTAACTATGTTGCTCCTTTTACGCTATGTGGATACGCTGCTTTAATGCCTTTGTATCAT
GCTATTGCTTCCCGTATGGCTTTCATTTTCTCCTCCTTGTATAAATCCTGGTTGCTGTCTCTTTATGAGG
AGTTGTGGCCCGTTGTCAGGCAACGTGGCGTGGTGTGCACTGTGTTTGCTGACGCAACCCCCACTGGTTG
GGGCATTGCCACCACCTGTCAGCTCCTTTCCGGGACTTTCGCTTTCCCCCTCCCTATTGCCACGGCGGAA
CTCATCGCCGCCTGCCTTGCCCGCTGCTGGACAGGGGCTCGGCTGTTGGGCACTGACAATTCCGTGGTGT
TGTCGGGGAAATCATCGTCCTTTCCTTGGCTGCTCGCCTGTGTTGCCACCTGGATTCTGCGCGGGACGTC
CTTCTGCTACGTCCCTTCGGCCCTCAATCCAGCGGACCTTCCTTCCCGCGGCCTGCTGCCGGCTCTGCGG
CCTCTTCCGCGTCTTCGCCTTCGCCCTCAGACGAGTCGGATCTCCCTTTGGGCCGCCTCCCCGCGTCGAC
TTTAAGACCAATGACTTACAAGGCAGCTGTAGATCTTAGCCACTTTTTAAAAGAAAAGGGGGGACTGGAA
GGGCTAATTCACTCCCAACGAAGACAAGATCTGCTTTTTGCTTGTACTGGGTCTCTCTGGTTAGACCAGA
TCTGAGCCTGGGAGCTCTCTGGCTAACTAGGGAACCCACTGCTTAAGCCTCAATAAAGCTTGCCTTGAGT
GCTTCAAGTAGTGTGTGCCCGTCTGTTGTGTGACTCTGGTAACTAGAGATCCCTCAGACCCTTTTAGTCA
GTGTGGAAAATCTCTAGCAGTACGTATAGTAGTTCATGTCATCTTATTATTCAGTATTTATAACTTGCAA
AGAAATGAATATCAGAGAGTGAGAGGAACTTGTTTATTGCAGCTTATAATGGTTACAAATAAAGCAATAG
CATCACAAATTTCACAAATAAAGCATTTTTTTCACTGCATTCTAGTTGTGGTTTGTCCAAACTCATCAAT
GTATCTTATCATGTCTGGCTCTAGCTATCCCGCCCCTAACTCCGCCCATCCCGCCCCTAACTCCGCCCAG
TTCCGCCCATTCTCCGCCCCATGGCTGACTAATTTTTTTTATTTATGCAGAGGCCGAGGCCGCCTCGGCC
TCTGAGCTATTCCAGAAGTAGTGAGGAGGCTTTTTTGGAGGCCTAGGGACGTACCCAATTCGCCCTATAG
TGAGTCGTATTACGCGCGCTCACTGGCCGTCGTTTTACAACGTCGTGACTGGGAAAACCCTGGCGTTACC
CAACTTAATCGCCTTGCAGCACATCCCCCTTTCGCCAGCTGGCGTAATAGCGAAGAGGCCCGCACCGATC
GCCCTTCCCAACAGTTGCGCAGCCTGAATGGCGAATGGG
[124 nt withheld, positions 7180-7303]
C
[91 nt withheld, positions 7305-7395]
A
[49 nt withheld, positions 7397-7445]
CCTTTGACGTTGGAGTCCACGTTCTTT
[37 nt withheld, positions 7473-7509]
ACCCTATCTCGGTCTATTCTTTTGATTTATAAGGGATTTTGCCGATTTCGGCCTATTGGTTAAAAAATGA
GCTGATTTAACAAAAATTTAACGCGAATTTTAACAAAATATTAACGCTTACAATTTAGGTGGCACTTTTC
GGGGAAATGTGCGCGGAACCCCTATTTGTTTATTTTTCTAAATACATTCAAATATGTATCCGCTCATGAG
ACAATAACCCTGATAAATGCTTCAATAATATTGAAAAAGGAAGAGTATGAGTATTCAACATTTCCGTGTC
GCCCTTATTCCCTTTTTTGCGGCATTTTGCCTTCCTGTTTTTGCTCACCCAGAAACGCTGGTGAAAGTAA
AAGATGCTGAAGATCAGTTGGGTGCACGAGTGGGTTACATCGAACTGGATCTCAACAGCGGTAAGATCCT
TGAGAGTTTTCGCCCCGAAGAACGTTTTCCAATGATGAGCACTTTTAAAGTTCTGCTATGTGGCGCGGTA
TTATCCCGTATTGACGCCGGGCAAGAGCAACTCGGTCGCCGCATACACTATTCTCAGAATGACTTGGTTG
AGTACTCACCAGTCACAGAAAAGCATCTTACGGATGGCATGACAGTAAGAGAATTATGCAGTGCTGCCAT
AACCATGAGTGATAACACTGCGGCCAACTTACTTCTGACAACGATCGGAGGACCGAAGGAGCTAACCGCT
TTTTTGCACAACATGGGGGATCATGTAACTCGCCTTGATCGTTGGGAACCGGAGCTGAATGAAGCCATAC
CAAACGACGAGCGTGACACCACGATGCCTGTAGCAATGGCAACAACGTTGCGCAAACTATTAACTGGCGA
ACTACTTACTCTAGCTTCCCGGCAACAATTAATAGACTGGATGGAGGCGGATAAAGTTGCAGGACCACTT
CTGCGCTCGGCCCTTCCGGCTGGCTGGTTTATTGCTGATAAATCTGGAGCCGGTGAGCGTGGGTCTCGCG
GTATCATTGCAGCACTGGGGCCAGATGGTAAGCCCTCCCGTATCGTAGTTATCTACACGACGGGGAGTCA
GGCAACTATGGATGAACGAAATAGACAGATCGCTGAGATAGGTGCCTCACTGATTAAGCATTGGTAACTG
TCAGACCAAGTTTACTCATATATACTTTAGATTGATTTAAAACTTCATTTTTAATTTAAAAGGATCTAGG
TGAAGATCCTTTTTGATAATCTCATGACCAAAATCCCTTAACGTGAGTTTTCGTTCCACTGAGCGTCAGA
CCCCGTAGAAAAGATCAAAGGATCTTCTTGAGATCCTTTTTTTCTGCGCGTAATCTGCTGCTTGCAAACA
AAAAAACCACCGCTACCAGCGGTGGTTTGTTTGCCGGATCAAGAGCTACCAACTCTTTTTCCGAAGGTAA
CTGGCTTCAGCAGAGCGCAGATACCAAATACTGTTCTTCTAGTGTAGCCGTAGTTAGGCCACCACTTCAA
GAACTCTGTAGCACCGCCTACATACCTCGCTCTGCTAATCCTGTTACCAGTGGCTGCTGCCAGTGGCGAT
AAGTCGTGTCTTACCGGGTTGGACTCAAGACGATAGTTACCGGATAAGGCGCAGCGGTCGGGCTGAACGG
GGGGTTCGTGCACACAGCCCAGCTTGGAGCGAACGACCTACACCGAACTGAGATACCTACAGCGTGAGCT
ATGAGAAAGCGCCACGCTTCCCGAAGGGAGAAAGGCGGACAGGTATCCGGTAAGCGGCAGGGTCGGAACA
GGAGAGCGCACGAGGGAGCTTCCAGGGGGAAACGCCTGGTATCTTTATAGTCCTGTCGGGTTTCGCCACC
TCTGACTTGAGCGTCGATTTTTGTGATGCTCGTCAGGGGGGCGGAGCCTATGGAAAAACGCCAGCAACGC
GGCCTTTTTACGGTTCCTGGCCTTTTGCTGGCCTTTTGCTCACATGTTCTTTCCTGCGTTATCCCCTGAT
TCTGTGGATAACCGTATTACCGCCTTTGAGTGAGCTGATACCGCTCGCCGCAGCCGAACGACCGAGCGCA
GCGAGTCAGTGAGCGAGGAAGCGGAAGAGCGCCCAATACGCAAACCGCCTCTCCCCGCGCGTTGGCCGAT
TCATTAATGCAGCTGGCACGACAGGTTTCCCGACTGGAAAGCGGGCAGTGAGCGCAACGCAATTAATGTG
AGTTAGCTCACTCATTAGGCACCCCAGGCTTTACACTTTATGCTTCCGGCTCGTATGTTGTGTGGAATTG
TGAGCGGATAACAATTTCACACAGGAAACAGCTATGACCATGATTACGCCAAGCGCGCAATTAACCCTCA
CTAAAGGGAACAAAAGCTGGAGCTGCAAGCTTAA
