>Addgene plasmid #141860 | TFORF1651 | depositor partial sequence | sequence record 277717 | Insert
ACCGCCACCATGGCTGCAAATTGGACACTCTCATGGGGTCAGGGAGGACCCTGCAACAGCCCTGGGTCAG
ACACTCCACGGTCTGTGGCGTCCCCAGAAACTCAACTTGGAAATCACGACAGGAACCCTGAGACTTGGCA
CATGAATTTCAGGATGTTCAGCTGCCCAGAGGAGTCGGACCCCATCCAGGCTCTGAGGAAACTCACTGAG
CTGTGCCATCTGTGGCTGAGGCCCGACCTCCACACCAAAGAGCAGATCCTGGACATGCTGGTGATGGAGC
AGTTCATGATCTCCATGCCCCAGGAGCTCCAGGTCTTAGTCAAGGTGAACGGTGTGCAGAGCTGCAAAGA
CCTGGAGGACCTGCTACGAAATAACAGAAGACCCAAGAAATGGTCTATAGTCAACTTGCTCGGCAAAGAA
TATCTTATGCTGAACTCAGATGTCGAGATGGCTGAAGCCCCCGCCAGTGTCAGAGATGATCCGAGAGACG
TGTCCAGCCAGTGGGCCTCCTCTGTGAACCAGATGCATCCGGGGACAGGCCAGGCCCGCCGAGAGCAGCA
GATCCTGCCCAGGGTCGCTGCACTGTCCAGGAGGCAGGGAGAGGACTTTCTGCTACACAAGAGTATTGAC
GTAACAGGTGACCCAAACTCTCCGAGACCCAAGCAGACCTTGGAGAAGGATCTGAAGGAAAACAGGGAAG
AGAACCCAGGACTGTCATCCCCAGAGCCTCAGCTTCCAAAGAGTCCCAATCTGGTGAGAGCAAAGGAGGG
GAAGGAACCCCAGAAAAGAGCCTCTGTGGAAAATGTGGATGCTGACACACCTTCTGCCTGCGTTGTGGAG
AGAGAAGCTTTGACTCACAGCGGGAACAGAGGAGATGCTCTGAATCTGAGCAGTCCCAAAAGAAGCAAAC
CAGATGCCTCCTCCATTTCCCAAGAAGAGCCTCAAGGAGAAGCCACACCTGTGGGCAACAGAGAATCCCC
AGGACAAGCTGAGATCAATCCAGTTCATTCCCCAGGCCCTGCGGGCCCGGTCAGTCACCCAGATGGCCAA
GAAGCCAAGGCCCTGCCGCCCTTTGCATGTGACGTGTGCAATAAATCATTTAAGTATTTTTCCCAGCTAA
GCATCCACAGGAGGTCACACACAGGAGACAGACCCTTTCAATGTGATCTCTGTCGGAAGCGCTTCTTGCA
GCCCTCAGACCTCCGAGTTCACCAGCGAGTCCACACTGGCGAGAGGCCCTACATGTGTGACGTCTGCCAA
AAGCGGTTCGCCCACGAGTCCACCTTACAGGGCCACAAGAGGATCCACACCGGGGAGAGGCCGTTTAAAT
GTAAATACTGCAGCAAAGTTTTCAGCCACAAGGGGAACCTGAACGTTCACCAGCGCACCCACTCCGGAGA
GAAGCCCTACAAATGTCCCACCTGTCAAAAGGCCTTCCGTCAGCTGGGGACATTCAAGCGTCACCTGAAA
ACACACCGGGAAACCACCTCCCAGTAGTAATGAACTAGTCCGTAACTTGAAAGTATTTCGATTTCTTGGC
TTTATATATCTTGTGGAAAGGACGATTTACGCACGCGCACAAGCGAGTG
