>Addgene plasmid #141860 | TFORF1651 | depositor partial sequence | sequence record 277718 | Barcode
TTTACGCACGCGCACAAGCGAGTG
